>Addgene plasmid #154699 | pEPYC1CB0441 | depositor full sequence | sequence record 299630 | pEPYC1CB0441 sequence 7077 bps
GCAATTGTCTTCTGCACGAAGTGGTTTAAACTATCAGTGTTTGACAGGATATATTGGCGGGTAAACCTAA
GAGAAAAGAGCGTTTATTAGAATAATCGGATATTTAAAAGGGCGTGAAAAGGTTTATCCGTTCGTCCATT
TGTATGTGCATGCCAACCACAGGGTTCCCCAGATCAGGCGCTGGCTGCTGAACCCCCAGCCGGAACTGAC
CCCACAAGGCCCTAGCGTTTGCAATGCACCAGGTCATCATTGACCCAGGCGTGTTCCACCAGGCCGCTGC
CTCGCAACTCTTCGCAGGCTTCGCCGACCTGCTCGCGCCACTTCTTCACGCGGGTGGAATCCGATCCGCA
CATGAGGCGGAAGGTTTCCAGCTTGAGCGGGTACGGCTCCCGGTGCGAGCTGAAATAGTCGAACATCCGT
CGGGCCGTCGGCGACAGCTTGCGGTACTTCTCCCATATGAATTTCGTGTAGTGGTCGCCAGCAAACAGCA
CGACGATTTCCTCGTCGATCAGGACCTGGCAACGGGACGTTTTCTTGCCACGGTCCAGGACGCGGAAGCG
GTGCAGCAGCGACACCGATTCCAGGTGCCCAACGCGGTCGGACGTGAAGCCCATCGCCGTCGCCTGTAGG
CGCGACAGGCATTCCTCGGCCTTCGTGTAATACCGGCCATTGATCGACCAGCCCAGGTCCTGGCAAAGCT
CGTAGAACGTGAAGGTGATCGGCTCGCCGATAGGGGTGCGCTTCGCGTACTCCAACACCTGCTGCCACAC
CAGTTCGTCATCGTCGGCCCGCAGCTCGACGCCGGTGTAGGTGATCTTCACGTCCTTGTTGACGTGGAAA
ATGACCTTGTTTTGCAGCGCCTCGCGCGGGATTTTCTTGTTGCGCGTGGTGAACAGGGCAGAGCGGGCCG
TGTCGTTTGGCATCGCTCGCATCGTGTCCGGCCACGGCGCAATATCGAACAAGGAAAGCTGCATTTCCTT
GATCTGCTGCTTCGTGTGTTTCAGCAACGCGGCCTGCTTGGCCTCGCTGACCTGTTTTGCCAGGTCCTCG
CCGGCGGTTTTTCGCTTCTTGGTCGTCATAGTTCCTCGCGTGTCGATGGTCATCGACTTCGCCAAACCTG
CCGCCTCCTGTTCAAGACGACGCGAACGCTCCACGGCGGCCGATGGCGCGGGCAGGGCAGGGGGAGCCAG
TTGCACGCTGTCGCGCTCGATCTTGGCCGTAGCTTGCTGGACCATCGAGCCGACGGACTGGAAGGTTTCG
CGGGGCGCACGCATGACGGTGCGGCTTGCGATGGTTTCGGCATCCTCGGCGGAAAACCCCGCGTCGATCA
GTTCTTGCCTGTATGCCTTCCGGTCAAACGTCCGATTCATTCACCCTCCTTGCGGGATTGCCCCGACTCA
CGCCGGGGCAATGTGCCCTTATTCCTGATTTGACCCGCCTGGTGCCTTGGTGTCCAGATAATCCACCTTA
TCGGCAATGAAGTCGGTCCCGTAGACCGTCTGGCCGTCCTTCTCGTACTTGGTATTCCGAATCTTGCCCT
GCACGAATACCAGCGACCCCTTGCCCAAATACTTGCCGTGGGCCTCGGCCTGAGAGCCAAAACACTTGAT
GCGGAAGAAGTCGGTGCGCTCCTGCTTGTCGCCGGCATCGTTGCGCCACATCTAGGATCTGCCAGGAACC
GTAAAAAGGCCGCGTTGCTGGCGTTTTTCCATAGGCTCCGCCCCCCTGACGAGCATCACAAAAATCGACG
CTCAAGTCAGAGGTGGCGAAACCCGACAGGACTATAAAGATACCAGGCGTTTCCCCCTGGAAGCTCCCTC
GTGCGCTCTCCTGTTCCGACCCTGCCGCTTACCGGATACCTGTCCGCCTTTCTCCCTTCGGGAAGCGTGG
CGCTTTCTCATAGCTCACGCTGTAGGTATCTCAGTTCGGTGTAGGTCGTTCGCTCCAAGCTGGGCTGTGT
GCACGAACCCCCCGTTCAGCCCGACCGCTGCGCCTTATCCGGTAACTATCGTCTTGAGTCCAACCCGGTA
AGACACGACTTATCGCCACTGGCAGCAGCCACTGGTAACAGGATTAGCAGAGCGAGGTATGTAGGCGGTG
CTACAGAGTTCTTGAAGTGGTGGCCTAACTACGGCTACACTAGAAGAACAGTATTTGGTATCTGCGCTCT
GCTGAAGCCAGTTACCTTCGGAAAAAGAGTTGGTAGCTCTTGATCCGGCAAACAAACCACCGCTGGTAGC
GGTGGTTTTTTTGTTTGCAAGCAGCAGATTACGCGCAGAAAAAAAGGATCTCAAGAAGATCCTTTGATCT
TTTCTACGGGGTCTGACGCTCAGTGGAACGAAAACTCACGTTAAGGGATTTTGGTCATGAGATTATCAAA
AAGGATCTTCACCTAGATCCTTTTAAATTAAAAATGAAGTTTTAAATCAATCTAAAGTATATATGAGTAA
ACTTGGTCTGACAGTTACCAATGCTTAATCAGTGAGGCACCTATCTCAGCGATCTGTCTATTTCGTTCAT
CCATAGTTGCCTGACTCCCCGTCGTGTAGATAACTACGATACGGGAGGGCTTACCATCTGGCCCCAGTGC
TGCAATGATACCGCGAGAACCACGCTCACCGGCTCCAGATTTATCAGCAATAAACCAGCCAGCCGGAAGG
GCCGAGCGCAGAAGTGGTCCTGCAACTTTATCCGCCTCCATCCAGTCTATTAATTGTTGCCGGGAAGCTA
GAGTAAGTAGTTCGCCAGTTAATAGTTTGCGCAACGTTGTTGCCATTGCTACAGGCATCGTGGTGTCACG
CTCGTCGTTTGGTATGGCTTCATTCAGCTCCGGTTCCCAACGATCAAGGCGAGTTACATGATCCCCCATG
TTGTGCAAAAAAGCGGTTAGCTCCTTCGGTCCTCCGATCGTTGTCAGAAGTAAGTTGGCCGCAGTGTTAT
CACTCATGGTTATGGCAGCACTGCATAATTCTCTTACTGTCATGCCATCCGTAAGATGCTTTTCTGTGAC
TGGTGAGTACTCAACCAAGTCATTCTGAGAATAGTGTATGCGGCGACCGAGTTGCTCTTGCCCGGCGTCA
ATACGGGATAATACCGCGCCACATAGCAGAACTTTAAAAGTGCTCATCATTGGAAAACGTTCTTCGGGGC
GAAAACTCTCAAGGATCTTACCGCTGTTGAGATCCAGTTCGATGTAACCCACTCGTGCACCCAACTGATC
TTCAGCATCTTTTACTTTCACCAGCGTTTCTGGGTGAGCAAAAACAGGAAGGCAAAATGCCGCAAAAAAG
GGAATAAGGGCGACACGGAAATGTTGAATACTCATACTCTTCCTTTTTCAATATTATTGAAGCATTTATC
AAGGTTATTGTCTCATGAGCGGATACATATTTGAATGTATTTAGAAAAATAAACAAATAGGGGTTCCGCG
CACGAATTGGCCAGCGCTGCCATTTTTGGGGTGAGGCCGTTCGCGGCCGAGGGGCGCAGCCCCTGGGGGG
ATGGGAGGCCCGCGTTAGCGGGCCGGGAGGGTTCGAGAAGGGGGGGCACCCCCCTTCGGCGTGCGCGGTC
ACGCGCACAGGGCGCAGCCCTGGTTAAAAACAAGGTTTATAAATATTGGTTTAAAAGCAGGTTAAAAGAC
AGGTTAGCGGTGGCCGAAAAACGGGCGGAAACCCTTGCAAATGCTGGATTTTCTGCCTGTGGACAGCCCC
TCAAATGTCAATAGGTGCGCCCCTCATCTGTCAGCACTCTGCCCCTCAAGTGTCAAGGATCGCGCCCCTC
ATCTGTCAGTAGTCGCGCCCCTCAAGTGTCAATACCGCAGGGCACTTATCCCCAGGCTTGTCCACATCAT
CTGTGGGAAACTCGCGTAAAATCAGGCGTTTTCGCCGATTTGCGAGGCTGGCCAGCTCCACGTCGCCGGC
CGAAATCGAGCCTGCCCCTCATCTGTCAACGCCGCGCCGGGTGAGTCGGCCCCTCAAGTGTCAACGTCCG
CCCCTCATCTGTCAGTGAGGGCCAAGTTTTCCGCGAGGTATCCACAACGCCGGCGGCCGCGGTGTCTCGC
ACACGGCTTCGACGGCGTTTCTGGCGCGTTTGCAGGGCCATAGACGGCCGCCAGCCCAGCGGCGAGGGCA
ACCAGCCCGGTGAGCGTCGCAAAGGAGATCCTGATCTGACTGATGGGCTGCCTGTATCGAGTGGTGATTT
TGTGCCGAGCTGCCGGTCGGGGAGCTGTTGGCTGGCTGGTGGCAGGATATATTGTGGTGTAAACAAATTG
ACGCTTAGACAACTTAATAACACATTGCGGACGTTTTTAATGTACTGGGGTGGATGCAGTGGGCCCCACT
CTGTGAAGACAATGCCGAATTCGGATCCGGAGGGAGGCGTGTCGTTTTAGTGAGGTGAAGATAAGATAAT
AATGTTGAAGATAAGATGAAGATAAGATAATAATGTTGAAGATAAGATGAAGATAAGATAATAATGTTGA
AGATAAGACTATATAAGGTTTTGCTATTCATTGAAAGCAGTAGTGACTGATTTGTATATAATGTACTGTA
TTTTTACAACAATTACCAACAACAACAAACAACAAACAACATTACAATTACTATTTACAATTACAATGGA
GGACGCCAAAAACATAAAGAAAGGCCCGGCGCCATTCTATCCGCTGGAAGATGGAACCGCTGGAGAGCAA
CTGCATAAGGCTATGAAGAGATACGCCCTGGTTCCTGGAACAATTGCTTTTACAGATGCACATATCGAGG
TGGACATCACTTACGCTGAGTACTTCGAAATGTCCGTTCGGTTGGCAGAAGCTATGAAACGATATGGGCT
GAATACAAATCACAGAATCGTCGTATGCAGTGAAAACTCTCTTCAATTCTTTATGCCGGTGTTGGGCGCG
TTATTTATCGGAGTTGCAGTTGCGCCCGCGAACGACATTTATAATGAACGTGAATTGCTCAACAGTATGG
GCATTTCGCAGCCTACCGTGGTGTTCGTTTCCAAAAAGGGGTTGCAAAAAATTTTGAACGTGCAAAAAAA
GCTCCCAATCATCCAAAAAATTATTATCATGGATTCTAAAACGGATTACCAGGGATTTCAGTCGATGTAC
ACGTTCGTCACATCTCATCTACCTCCCGGTTTTAATGAATACGATTTTGTGCCAGAGTCCTTCGATAGGG
ACAAGACAATTGCACTGATCATGAACTCCTCTGGATCTACTGGTCTGCCTAAAGGTGTCGCTCTGCCTCA
TAGAACTGCCTGCGTGAGATTCTCGCATGCCAGAGATCCTATTTTTGGCAATCAAATCATTCCGGATACT
GCGATTTTAAGTGTTGTTCCATTCCATCACGGTTTTGGAATGTTTACTACACTCGGATATTTGATATGTG
GATTTCGAGTCGTCTTAATGTATAGATTTGAAGAAGAACTGTTTCTGAGGAGCCTTCAGGATTACAAGAT
TCAAAGTGCGCTGCTGGTGCCAACCCTATTCTCCTTCTTCGCCAAAAGCACTCTGATTGACAAATACGAT
TTATCTAATTTACACGAAATTGCTTCTGGTGGCGCTCCCCTCTCTAAGGAAGTCGGGGAAGCGGTTGCCA
AGAGGTTCCATCTGCCAGGTATCAGGCAAGGATATGGGCTCACTGAGACTACATCAGCTATTCTGATTAC
ACCCGAGGGGGATGATAAACCGGGCGCGGTCGGTAAAGTTGTTCCATTTTTTGAAGCGAAGGTTGTGGAT
CTGGATACCGGGAAAACGCTGGGCGTTAATCAAAGAGGCGAACTGTGTGTGAGAGGTCCTATGATTATGT
CCGGTTATGTAAACAATCCGGAAGCGACCAACGCCTTGATTGACAAGGATGGATGGCTACATTCTGGAGA
CATAGCTTACTGGGACGAGGACGAACACTTCTTCATCGTTGACCGCCTGAAGTCTCTGATTAAGTACAAA
GGCTATCAGGTGGCTCCCGCTGAATTGGAATCCATCTTGCTCCAACACCCCAACATCTTCGACGCAGGTG
TCGCAGGTCTGCCCGACGATGACGCCGGTGAACTTCCCGCCGCCGTTGTTGTTTTGGAGCACGGAAAGAC
GATGACGGAAAAAGAGATCGTGGATTACGTCGCCAGTCAAGTAACAACCGCGAAAAAGTTGCGCGGAGGA
GTTGTGTTTGTGGACGAAGTACCGAAAGGTCTTACCGGAAAACTCGACGCAAGAAAAATCAGAGAGATCC
TCATAAAGGCCAAGAAGGGCGGAAAGATCGCCGTGGGTTCGGATTATAAGGACCATGACGGAGACTATAA
GGACCATGACCTCGACGCTGCAGCAGCGGATTATAAGGACGATGACGATAAGTGAGCTTGTCCTGCTTTA
ATGAGATATGCGAGAAGCCTATGATCGCATGATATTTGCTTTCAATTCTGTTGTGCACGTTGTAAAAAAC
CTGAGCATGTGTAGCTCAGATCCTTACCGCCGGTTTCGGTTCATTCTAATGAATATATCACCCGTTACTA
TCGTATTTTTATGAATAATATTCTCCGTTCAATTTACTGATTGTACCCTACTACTTATATGTACAATATT
AAAATGAAAACAATATATTGTGCTGAATAGGTTTATAGCGACATCTATGATAGAGCGCCACAATAACAAA
CAATTGCGTTTTATTATTACAAATCCAATTTTAAAAAAAGCGGCAGAACCGGTCAAACCTAAAAGACTGA
TTACATAAATCTTATTCAAATTTCAAAAGTGCCCCAGGGGCTAGTATCTACGACACACCGAGCGGCGAAC
TAATAACGCTCACTGAAGGGAACTCCGGTTCCCCGCCGGCGCGCATGGGTGAGATTCCTTGAAGTTGAGT
ATTGGCCGTCCGCTCTACCGAAAGTTACGGGCACCATTCAACCCGGTCCAGCACGGCGGCCGGGTAACCG
ACTTGCTGCCCCGAGAATTATGCAGCATTTTTTTGGTGTATGTGGGCCCCAAATGAAGTGCAGGTCAAAC
CTTGACAGTGACGACAAATCGTTGGGCGGGTCCAGGGCGAATTTTGCGACAACATGTCGAGGCTCAGCAG
GACCGCT
Features (pLannotate 1.2.2; 11 found; start..end, strand, type, name):
     42..66      +  misc_feature   RB T-DNA repeat: right border repeat from nopaline C58 T-DNA
    178..198     -  CDS            TetR (fragment): tetracycline resistance regulatory protein; tetR
    225..1370    -  CDS            trfA: TRFA_ECOLX - Experimental evidence at protein level: Swiss-Prot protein existence level 1. Also involved in plasmid copy number control, promoting intermolecular coupling of protein bound iterons at oriV, which inhibits replication initiation. From Escherichia coli.
   1706..2294    -  rep_origin     ori: high-copy-number ColE1/pMB1/pBR322/pUC origin of replication
   2465..3325    -  CDS            AmpR: β-lactamase; bla; confers resistance to ampicillin, carbenicillin, and related antibiotics
   3326..3430    -  promoter       AmpR promoter: bla
   3517..4148    -  rep_origin     oriV: incP origin of replication
   4240..4264    +  misc_feature   LB T-DNA repeat: left border repeat from nopaline C58 T-DNA
   4559..4614    +  misc_feature   TMV Ω: translational enhancer from the tobacco mosaic virus 5'-leader sequence (Gallie et al., 1988)
   4616..6265    +  CDS            luciferase: firefly luciferase; luc+; enhanced luc+ version of the luciferase gene
   6363..7070    +  terminator     OCS terminator: octopine synthase terminator
