[The description below was written by a language model from this plasmid's Addgene catalogue record and pLannotate feature annotations shown in this document.]
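Description:
pEPYC1CB0441 is a MoClo (Golden Gate modular cloning) Level 1 plasmid carrying a single plant transcriptional unit that reports promoter activity through firefly luciferase. It is built in the pICH47732 Level 1 acceptor, a roughly 7.1 kb binary-type backbone in which nopaline-type left and right T-DNA border repeats flank the cargo. The backbone has two replication systems: a high-copy ColE1/pUC-type origin for propagation in E. coli, and the broad-host-range incP oriV with its trfA replication initiator gene, which together permit maintenance in other Gram-negative hosts such as Agrobacterium. Selection is by ampicillin resistance from a bla gene under its own promoter. A short annotated TetR fragment appears to be a backbone remnant with no function.

The cassette lies between the borders and is described as MinSyn_006::TMV::LucF::Flag::ocsT. MinSyn_006 is a synthetic promoter from a series of rationally designed minimal plant promoters. It is not annotated in the feature table but would occupy the region between the left border and the leader. It drives a transcript beginning with the tobacco mosaic virus Ω 5′ leader, a translational enhancer, followed by the luc+ firefly luciferase coding sequence. According to the record this carries a Flag epitope tag, which was not detected as a separate feature. The unit ends with the octopine synthase terminator. The parts were assembled with BsaI, and those sites were destroyed during cloning.

The construct serves to quantify the strength of the MinSyn_006 promoter in plant cells by luminescence. As a Level 1 module, it can also be combined with other transcriptional units in higher-level MoClo assemblies.
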