Addgene plasmid #154699: pEPYC1CB0441
Purpose: MoClo Level 1 luciferase reporter
Depositing lab: Nicola Patron. Depositing organization: Earlham Institute. Publication: Rational design of minimal synthetic promoters for plants. Cai YM, Kallam K, Tidd H, Gendarini G, Salzman A, Patron NJ. Nucleic Acids Res. 2020 Aug 28. pii: 5897334. doi: 10.1093/nar/gkaa682. PubMed 32856047.
Backbone
  Vector backbone: pICH47732
  Vector type: Synthetic Biology
Growth in bacteria
  Bacterial resistance: Ampicillin, 100 μg/mL
  Growth temperature: 37°C
  Growth strain: NEB Stable
  Copy number: High Copy
Gene/Insert
  Gene/Insert name: MinSyn_006 Firefly luciferase expression cassette [MinSyn_006::TMV::LucF::Flag::ocsT]
  Species: Synthetic
  Cloning method: Restriction Enzyme; 5′ cloning site BsaI (destroyed during cloning); 3′ cloning site BsaI (destroyed during cloning)
Terms and licenses: Academic/Nonprofit Terms; Industry Terms: Not Available to Industry
Depositor comments: Please visit https://www.biorxiv.org/content/10.1101/2020.05.14.095406v1 for bioRxiv preprint.
How to cite: pEPYC1CB0441 was a gift from Nicola Patron (Addgene plasmid # 154699 ; http://n2t.net/addgene:154699 ; RRID:Addgene_154699)
